Addgene plasmid #50779: pMXs-ms-Sox3
Purpose: retroviral expression of mouse Sox3
Depositing lab: Shinya Yamanaka. Depositing organization: Kyoto University, Center for iPS Cell Research and Application. Publication: Generation of induced pluripotent stem cells without Myc from mouse and human fibroblasts. Nakagawa M, Koyanagi M, Tanabe K, Takahashi K, Ichisaka T, Aoi T, Okita K, Mochiduki Y, Takizawa N, Yamanaka S. Nat Biotechnol. 2008 Jan;26(1):101-6. Epub 2007 Nov 30. 10.1038/nbt1374 PubMed 18059259.
Backbone
  Vector backbone: pMXs-gw
  Backbone manufacturer: Yamanaka Lab, Addgene plasmid #18656
  Backbone size w/o insert (bp): 4750
  Vector type: Mammalian Expression, Retroviral
Growth in bacteria
  Bacterial resistance: Ampicillin, 100 μg/mL
  Growth temperature: 37°C
  Growth strain: DH5alpha
  Copy number: Unknown
Gene/Insert
  Gene/Insert name: Sox3 (alt names: SRY (sex determining region Y)-box 3; Sox-3)
  Species: M. musculus (mouse)
  Insert size (bp): 1353
  Entrez Gene: Sox3 (a.k.a. Sox-3)
  Cloning method: Gateway Cloning
  Sequencing primers: 5′ pMX-S1811
Resource information
  A portion of this plasmid was derived from a plasmid made by: Gateway cassette and pENTRE/D-TOPO are from Invitrogen Corporation. pMXs is from Dr. Toshio Kitamura of the University of Tokyo, the Institute of Medical Science. If you use this plasmid in a paper, please cite: Retrovirus-mediated gene transfer and expression cloning: powerful tools in functional genomics. Exp Hematol. 2003 Nov;31(11):1007-14. Kitamura T, Koshino Y, Shibata F, Oki T, Nakajima H, Nosaka T, Kumagai H.
Terms and licenses: Academic/Nonprofit Terms; Industry Terms: Not Available to Industry
How to cite: pMXs-ms-Sox3 was a gift from Shinya Yamanaka (Addgene plasmid # 50779 ; http://n2t.net/addgene:50779 ; RRID:Addgene_50779)
