[The description below was written by a language model from this plasmid's Addgene catalogue record and pLannotate feature annotations shown in this document.]
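Description:
pMXs-ms-Sox3 is a Moloney murine leukemia virus (MMLV)-based retroviral vector for expressing mouse Sox3 in mammalian cells. It was built by Gateway recombination of the Sox3 coding region into pMXs-gw, a Gateway-adapted version of the pMXs retroviral backbone. In bacteria the plasmid is maintained through a high-copy ColE1/pUC-type origin and selected with ampicillin via the β-lactamase gene and its own promoter. The record lists no mammalian selection marker or reporter.

The viral portion begins with a 5′ MMLV LTR, followed by the Ψ packaging signal, a truncated gag segment lacking its start codon, and a pol-derived region carrying a splice acceptor. These elements promote efficient encapsidation of the genomic RNA and processing of the transcript. The Sox3 open reading frame sits downstream, flanked by attB1 and attB2 sites left by the Gateway reaction, and is followed by the 3′ LTR. No internal promoter is annotated, so expression is presumably driven by the 5′ LTR after integration. The annotation tool splits the 3′ LTR into a short fragment matched to a self-inactivating ΔU3 LTR and an adjoining MMLV LTR segment. This most likely reflects partial sequence matching rather than a true self-inactivating design. A small lacI fragment appears to be a backbone remnant. The annotated Sox3 CDS is somewhat shorter than the catalogued insert size, and the sequence between attB1 and the annotated CDS start accounts for most of that difference.

Because gag, pol and env are not supplied intact, virus must be produced in a packaging cell line that provides them in trans. The construct comes from work on generating induced pluripotent stem cells from mouse and human fibroblasts, where it delivers the SOX-family transcription factor Sox3 stably.
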