Features (pLannotate 1.2.2; 13 found; start..end, strand, type, name):
     22..615     +  LTR            LTR: long terminal repeat from Moloney murine leukemia virus
    678..1035    +  misc_feature   MMLV Ψ: packaging signal of Moloney murine leukemia virus (MMLV)
   1100..1516    +  CDS            gag (truncated): truncated Moloney murine leukemia virus (MMLV) gag gene lacking the start codon
   1526..1900    +  misc_feature   pol region: Moloney murine leukemia virus (MMLV) pol region containing the splice acceptor site
   1951..1975    +  protein_bind   attB1: mutant version of attB; recombination site for the Gateway® BP reaction BP Clonase™
   2221..3345    +  CDS            Sox3: SOX3_MOUSE - Also known as Sox-3. Experimental evidence at protein level: Swiss-Prot protein existence level 1. Transcription factor required during the formation of the hypothalamo-pituitary axis. May function as a switch in neuronal development. Keeps neural cells undifferentiated by counteracting the activity of proneural proteins and suppresses neuronal differentiation. Required also within the pharyngeal epithelia for craniofacial morphogenesis. Controls a genetic switch in male development. Is necessary for initiating male sex determination by directing the development of supporting cell
   3365..3389    -  protein_bind   attB2: mutant version of attB; recombination site for the Gateway® BP reaction BP Clonase™
   3461..3582    +  LTR            3' LTR (ΔU3) (fragment): self-inactivating 3' long terminal repeat (LTR) from Moloney murine leukemia virus
   3583..4052    +  LTR            LTR: long terminal repeat from Moloney murine leukemia virus
   4055..4108    -  CDS            lacI (fragment): lac repressor; lacI; The lac repressor binds to the lac operator to inhibit transcription in E. coli. This inhibition can be relieved by adding lactose or isopropyl-β-D-thiogalactopyranoside (IPTG).
   4291..4879    -  rep_origin     ori: high-copy-number ColE1/pMB1/pBR322/pUC origin of replication
   5043..5903    -  CDS            AmpR: β-lactamase; bla; confers resistance to ampicillin, carbenicillin, and related antibiotics
   5904..6008    -  promoter       AmpR promoter: bla
>Addgene plasmid #50779 | pMXs-ms-Sox3 | depositor full sequence | sequence record 78384 | pMXs-ms-Sox3 sequence 6016 bps
CCCGAAAAGTGCCACCTGCATAATGAAAGACCCCACCTGTAGGTTTGGCAAGCTAGCTTAAGTAACGCCA
TTTTGCAAGGCATGGAAAAATACATAACTGAGAATAGAAAAGTTCAGATCAAGGTCAGGAACAGATGGAA
CAGCTGAATATGGGCCAAAGCGGATATCTGTGGTAAGCAGTTCCTGCCCCGGCTCAGGGCCAAGAACAGA
TGGAACAGCTGAATATGGGCCAAACAGGATATCTGTGGTAAGCAGTTCCTGCCCCGGCTCAGGGCCAAGA
ACAGATGGTCCCCAGATGCGGTCCAGCCCTCAGCAGTTTCTAGAGAACCATCAGATGTTTCCAGGGTGCC
CCAAGGACCTGAAATGACCCTGTGCCTTATTTGAACTAACCAATCAGTTCGCTTCTCGCTTCTGTTCGCG
CGCTTCTGCTCCCCGAGCTCAATAAAAGAGCCCACAACCCCTCACTCGGGGCGCCAGTCCTCCGATTGAC
TGAGTCGCCCGGGTACCCGTGTATCCAATAAACCCTCTTGCAGTTGCATCCGACTTGTGGTCTCGCTGTT
CCTTGGGAGGGTCTCCTCTGAGTGATTGACTACCCGTCAGCGGGGGTCTTTCATTTGGGGGCTCGTCCGG
GATCGGGAGACCCCTGCCCAGGGACCACCGACCCACCACCGGGAGGTAAGCTGGCCAGCAACTTATCTGT
GTCTGTCCGATTGTCTAGTGTCTATGACTGATTTTATGCGCCTGCGTCGGTACTAGTTAGCTAACTAGCT
CTGTATCTGGCGGACCCGTGGTGGAACTGACGAGTTCGGAACACCCGGCCGCAACCCTGGGAGACGTCCC
AGGGATCTCGGGGGCCGTTTTTGTGGCCCGACCTGAGTCCAAAAATCCCGATCGTTTTGGACTCTTTGGT
GCACCCCCCTTAGAGGAGGGATATGTGGTTCTGGTAGGAGACGAGAACCTAAAACAGTTCCCGCCTCCGT
CTGAATTTTTGCTTTCGGTTTGGGACCGAAGCCGCGCCGCGCGTCTTGTCTGCTGCAGCATCGTTCTGTG
TTGTCTCTGTCTGACTGTGTTTCTGTATTTGTCTGAAAATATGGGCCCGGGCCAGACTGTTACCACTCCC
TTAAGTTTGACCTTAGGTCACTGGAAAGATGTCGAGCGGATCGCTCACAACCAGTCGGTAGATGTCAAGA
AGAGACGTTGGGTTACCTTCTGCTCTGCAGAATGGCCAACCTTTAACGTCGGATGGCCGCGAGACGGCAC
CTTTAACCGAGACCTCATCACCCAGGTTAAGATCAAGGTCTTTTCACCTGGCCCGCATGGACACCCAGAC
CAGGTCCCCTACATCGTGACCTGGGAAGCCTTGGCTTTTGACCCCCCTCCCTGGGTCAAGCCCTTTGTAC
ACCCTAAGCCTCCGCCTCCTCTTCCTCCATCCGCCCCGTCTCTCCCCCTTGAACCTCCTCGTTCGACCCC
GCCTCGATCCTCCCTTTATCCAGCCCTCACTCCTTCTCTAGGCGCCCCCATATGGCCATATGAGATCTTA
TATGGGGCACCCCCGCCCCTTGTAAACTTCCCTGACCCTGACATGACAAGAGTTACTAACAGCCCCTCTC
TCCAAGCTCACTTACAGGCTCTCTACTTAGTCCAGCACGAAGTCTGGAGACCTCTGGCGGCAGCCTACCA
AGAACAACTGGACCGACCGGTGGTACCTCACCCTTACCGAGTCGGCGACACAGTGTGGGTCCGCCGACAC
CAGACTAAGAACCTAGAACCTCGCTGGAAAGGACCTTACACAGTCCTGCTGACCACCCCCACCGCCCTCA
AAGTAGACGGCATCGCAGCTTGGATACACGCCGCCCACGTGAAGGCTGCCGACCCCGGGGGTGGACCATC
CTCTAGACTGCCGGATCTAGCTAGTTAATTAAGGATCCCAGTGTGGTGGTACGGGAAATCACAAGTTTGT
ACAAAAAAGCAGGCTCCGCGGCCGCCCCCTTCACCATGCGACCAGCTCGAGAGAACGCATCAGGTGAGAG
AAGCCCGCGAGTTCCCGCCGACTTTGCGCGGAGCCCTTCGGCTAGCCTGCCCTTCCCGCCTGAGCTGCCG
GCCCGCCGGCCCCTGAGCACCACTCCGACGGAGTCCCCCGGCCTTTTCACGGTGGCCGCTCCAGCCCCCG
GAGCGCCGTCTCCTCCCGCCACGCTGGCGCACCTCCTTCCCGCCCCGGCGATGTACAGCCTGCTGGAGAC
TGAACTCAAGAACCCCGTGGGGCCGCCCACCCCAGCCGCGGGCACCGGCGTCCCCGCAGCTCCCGGCGCT
GCAGGCAAGAGTGGCGCGAACCCAGCCGGCGGAGCGAACGCAGGCAACGGGGGCAGCGGGGGCGCGAACG
GCGGCGGTGGTGGTGGTGGCGGCGGGGGCAGCGACCAGGACCGCGTCAAGCGACCCATGAACGCGTTCAT
GGTGTGGTCCCGCGGGCAGCGGCGCAAGATGGCCCTGGAGAACCCCAAGATGCACAACTCCGAGATCAGC
AAGCGCTTGGGCGCCGACTGGAAACTGCTGACCGATGCGGAGAAGCGGCCGTTCATCGACGAGGCCAAGC
GACTGCGTGCGGTGCACATGAAGGAGTACCCGGACTACAAGTACCGGCCCCGCCGCAAGACCAAGACGCT
GCTCAAGAAGGACAAGTACTCGCTGCCCGGCGGCCTCCTGCCCCCGGGCGCCGCCGCAGCCGCCGCCGCT
GCCGCCGCAGCCGCCGCCGCCAGCAGCCCGGTGGGCGTGGGCCAGCGCCTGGACACGTACACGCACGTGA
ACGGCTGGGCCAACGGCGCCTACTCGCTCGTGCAGGAGCAGCTGGGCTACGCGCAGCCCCCGAGCATGAG
CAGCCCGCCGCCGCCACCCGCGCTGCCTCAGATGCACCGCTACGACATGGCCGGCCTGCAGTACAGCCCC
ATGATGCCACCCGGCGCCCAGAGCTACATGAACGCCGCCGCCGCCGCTGCCGCCGCCTCGGGCTACGGGG
GCATGGCGCCCTCCGCCGCGGCCGCCGCCGCCGCCGCCTACGGGCAGCAGCCCGCCACCGCTGCCGCCGC
GGCCGCCGCCGCCGCCGCCATGAGCCTGGGCCCCATGGGCTCCGTGGTGAAGTCGGAGCCCAGCTCTCCG
CCGCCCGCCATCGCTTCGCACTCGCAGCGCGCGTGCCTCGGCGACCTGCGCGACATGATCAGCATGTACC
TGCCACCTGGCGGGGACGCGGCCGACGCCGCTTCTCCGCTCCCAGGCGGCCGGCTGCACGGCGTGCACCA
GCACTACCAGGGCGCCGGGACTGCGGTCAATGGAACGGTGCCGCTGACCCACATCTGAAAGGGTGGGCGC
GCCGACCCAGCTTTCTTGTACAAAGTGGTGATGAGCGGCCGCCAGCACAGTGGTCGACGATAAAATAAAA
GATTTTATTTAGTCTCCAGAAAAAGGGGGGAATGAAAGACCCCACCTGTAGGTTTGGCAAGCTAGCTTAA
GTAACGCCATTTTGGAAGGCATGGAAAAATACATAACTGAGAATAGAGAAGTTCAGATCAAGGTCAGGAA
CAGATGGAACAGCTGAATATGGGCCAAACAGGATATCTGTGGTAAGCAGTTCCTGCCCCGGCTCAGGGCC
AAGAACAGATGGAACAGCTGAATATGGGCCAAACAGGATATCTGTGGTAAGCAGTTCCTGCCCCGGCTCA
GGGCCAAGAACAGATGGTCCCCAGATGCGGTCCAGCCCTCAGCAGTTTCTAGAGAACCATCAGATGTTTC
CAGGGTGCCCCAAGGACCTGAAATGACCCTGTGCCTTATTTGAACTAACCAATCAGTTCGCTTCTCGCTT
CTGTTCGCGCGCTTCTGCTCCCCGAGCTCAATAAAAGAGCCCACAACCCCTCACTCGGGGCGCCAGTCCT
CCGATTGACTGAGTCGCCCGGGTACCCGTGTATCCAATAAACCCTCTTGCAGTTGCATCCGACTTGTGGT
CTCGCTGTTCCTTGGGAGGGTCTCCTCTGAGTGATTGACTACCCGTCAGCGGGGGTCTTTCATTCTGCAT
TAATGAATCGGCCAACGCGCGGGGAGAGGCGGTTTGCGTATTGGGCGCTCTTCCGCTTCCTCGCTCACTG
ACTCGCTGCGCTCGGTCGTTCGGCTGCGGCGAGCGGTATCAGCTCACTCAAAGGCGGTAATACGGTTATC
CACAGAATCAGGGGATAACGCAGGAAAGAACATGTGAGCAAAAGGCCAGCAAAAGGCCAGGAACCGTAAA
AAGGCCGCGTTGCTGGCGTTTTTCCATAGGCTCCGCCCCCCTGACGAGCATCACAAAAATCGACGCTCAA
GTCAGAGGTGGCGAAACCCGACAGGACTATAAAGATACCAGGCGTTTCCCCCTGGAAGCTCCCTCGTGCG
CTCTCCTGTTCCGACCCTGCCGCTTACCGGATACCTGTCCGCCTTTCTCCCTTCGGGAAGCGTGGCGCTT
TCTCATAGCTCACGCTGTAGGTATCTCAGTTCGGTGTAGGTCGTTCGCTCCAAGCTGGGCTGTGTGCACG
AACCCCCCGTTCAGCCCGACCGCTGCGCCTTATCCGGTAACTATCGTCTTGAGTCCAACCCGGTAAGACA
CGACTTATCGCCACTGGCAGCAGCCACTGGTAACAGGATTAGCAGAGCGAGGTATGTAGGCGGTGCTACA
GAGTTCTTGAAGTGGTGGCCTAACTACGGCTACACTAGAAGGACAGTATTTGGTATCTGCGCTCTGCTGA
AGCCAGTTACCTTCGGAAAAAGAGTTGGTAGCTCTTGATCCGGCAAACAAACCACCGCTGGTAGCGGTGG
TTTTTTTGTTTGCAAGCAGCAGATTACGCGCAGAAAAAAAGGATCTCAAGAAGATCCTTTGATCTTTTCT
ACGGGGTCTGACGCTCAGTGGAACGAAAACTCACGTTAAGGGATTTTGGTCATGAGATTATCAAAAAGGA
TCTTCACCTAGATCCTTTTGCGGCCGGCCGCAAATCAATCTAAAGTATATATGAGTAAACTTGGTCTGAC
AGTTACCAATGCTTAATCAGTGAGGCACCTATCTCAGCGATCTGTCTATTTCGTTCATCCATAGTTGCCT
GACTCCCCGTCGTGTAGATAACTACGATACGGGAGGGCTTACCATCTGGCCCCAGTGCTGCAATGATACC
GCGAGACCCACGCTCACCGGCTCCAGATTTATCAGCAATAAACCAGCCAGCCGGAAGGGCCGAGCGCAGA
AGTGGTCCTGCAACTTTATCCGCCTCCATCCAGTCTATTAATTGTTGCCGGGAAGCTAGAGTAAGTAGTT
CGCCAGTTAATAGTTTGCGCAACGTTGTTGCCATTGCTACAGGCATCGTGGTGTCACGCTCGTCGTTTGG
TATGGCTTCATTCAGCTCCGGTTCCCAACGATCAAGGCGAGTTACATGATCCCCCATGTTGTGCAAAAAA
GCGGTTAGCTCCTTCGGTCCTCCGATCGTTGTCAGAAGTAAGTTGGCCGCAGTGTTATCACTCATGGTTA
TGGCAGCACTGCATAATTCTCTTACTGTCATGCCATCCGTAAGATGCTTTTCTGTGACTGGTGAGTACTC
AACCAAGTCATTCTGAGAATAGTGTATGCGGCGACCGAGTTGCTCTTGCCCGGCGTCAACACGGGATAAT
ACCGCGCCACATAGCAGAACTTTAAAAGTGCTCATCATTGGAAAACGTTCTTCGGGGCGAAAACTCTCAA
GGATCTTACCGCTGTTGAGATCCAGTTCGATGTAACCCACTCGTGCACCCAACTGATCTTCAGCATCTTT
TACTTTCACCAGCGTTTCTGGGTGAGCAAAAACAGGAAGGCAAAATGCCGCAAAAAAGGGAATAAGGGCG
ACACGGAAATGTTGAATACTCATACTCTTCCTTTTTCAATATTATTGAAGCATTTATCAGGGTTATTGTC
TCATGAGCGGATACATATTTGAATGTATTTAGAAAAATAAACAAATAGGGGTTCCGCGCACATTTC
