>Addgene plasmid #50779 | pMXs-ms-Sox3 | addgene partial sequence | sequence record 77861 | pMX-S1811 5'-GACGGCATCGCAGCTTGGATACAC-3'
AAGGCTGCCGACCCCGGGGGTGGACCATCCTCTAGACTGCCGGATCTAGCTAGTTAATTAAGGATCCCAG
TGTGGTGGTACGGGAAATCACAAGTTTGTACAAAAAAGCAGGCTCCGCGGCCGCCCCCTTCACCATGTAC
AGCCTGCTGGAGACTGAACTCAAGAACCCCGTGGGGCCGCCCACCCCAGCCGCGGGCACCGGCGTCCCCG
CAGCTCCCGGCGCTGCAGGCAAGAGTGGCGCGAACCCAGCCGGCGGAGCGAACGCAGGCAACGGGGGCAG
CGGGGGCGCGAACGGCGGCGGTGGTGGTGGTGGCGGCGGGGGCAGCGACCAGGACCGCGTCAAGCGACCC
ATGAACGCGTTCATGGTGTGGTCCCGCGGGCAGCGGCGCAAGATGGCCCTGGAGAACCCCAAGATGCACA
ACTCCGAGATCAGCAAGCGCTTGGGCGCCGACTGGAAACTGCTGACCGATGCGGAGAAGCGGCCGTTCAT
CGACGAGGCCAAGCGACTGCGTGCGGTGCACATGAAGGAGTACCCGGACTACAAGTACCGGCCCCGCCGC
AAGACCAAGACGCTGCTCAAGAAGGACAAGTACTCGCTGCCCGGCGGCCTCCTGCCCCCGGGCGCCGCCG
CAGCCGCCGCCGCTGCCGCCGCAGCCGCCGCCGCCAGCAGCCCGGTGGGCGTGGGCCAGCGCCTGGACAC
GTACACGCACGTGAACGGCTGGGCCAACGGCGCCTACTCGCTCGTGCAGGAGCAGCTGGGCTACGCGCAG
CCCCCGAGCATGAGCAGCCCGCCGCCGCCACCCGCGCTGCCTCAGATGCACCGCTACGACATGGCCGGCC
TGCAGTACAGCCCCATGATGCCACCCGGCGCCCAGAGCTACATGAACGCCGCCGCCGCCGCTGCCGCCGC
CTCGGGCTACGGGGGCATGGCGCCCTCCGCCGCGGCCGCCGCCGCCGCCGCCTACGGGCAGCAGCCCGCC
ACCGCTGCCGCCGCGGC
